Addgene plasmid #123357: pcDNA3-AktAR-Kras
Purpose: FRET-based biosensor for monitoring Akt activity in non-raft plasma membrane regions.
Depositing lab: Jin Zhang. Publication: Spatiotemporal analysis of differential Akt regulation in plasma membrane microdomains. Gao X, Zhang J. Mol Biol Cell. 2008 Oct;19(10):4366-73. doi: 10.1091/mbc.E08-05-0449. Epub 2008 Aug 13. PubMed 18701703.
Backbone
  Vector backbone: pcDNA3
  Backbone manufacturer: Invitrogen
  Backbone size w/o insert (bp): 5471
  Total vector size (bp): 7526
  Vector type: Mammalian Expression
  Selectable markers: Neomycin (select with G418)
Growth in bacteria
  Bacterial resistance: Ampicillin, 100 μg/mL
  Growth temperature: 37°C
  Growth strain: DH5alpha
  Copy number: High Copy
Gene/Insert
  Gene/Insert name: AktAR-Kras
  Species: S. cerevisiae (budding yeast), Synthetic
  Insert size (bp): 2055
  Promoter: CMV
  Tag / fusion protein: Cerluean (N terminal on insert); cpVenus[E172] (C terminal on insert); C-terminal targeting sequence from Kras (C terminal on insert); 6xHIS - T7 tag (gene 10 leader) - Xpress (TM) tag (N terminal on backbone)
  Cloning method: Restriction Enzyme; 5′ cloning site BamHI (not destroyed); 3′ cloning site XbaI (not destroyed)
  Sequencing primers: 5′ CMV forward; 3′ BGH reverse
Terms and licenses: Academic/Nonprofit Terms; Industry Terms: Not Available to Industry
How to cite: pcDNA3-AktAR-Kras was a gift from Jin Zhang (Addgene plasmid # 123357 ; http://n2t.net/addgene:123357 ; RRID:Addgene_123357)
