[The description below was written by a language model from this plasmid's Addgene catalogue record and pLannotate feature annotations shown in this document.]
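Description:
pcDNA3-AktAR-Kras is a mammalian expression plasmid built on the pcDNA3 backbone that encodes a genetically encoded FRET reporter of Akt kinase activity directed to non-raft regions of the plasma membrane. It is maintained in E. coli through a high-copy ColE1/pUC-type origin and an ampicillin resistance gene, and it also carries an f1 origin. For selection in mammalian cells, an SV40 early promoter drives a neomycin phosphotransferase gene followed by an SV40 polyadenylation signal, allowing G418 selection of stable transfectants. The catalogue lists a total size of 7,526 bp, while the sequenced record is slightly longer at 7,565 nt.

The roughly 2 kb insert, cloned between BamHI and XbaI, is expressed from the CMV enhancer/promoter and terminated by the bGH polyadenylation signal. T7 and SP6 promoters flank the cloning region. The reading frame begins with backbone-derived 6xHis, T7 gene 10 leader and Xpress epitope tags, followed by the cyan donor Cerulean, a fragment of the budding yeast checkpoint kinase Rad53, an unannotated stretch, and the circularly permuted Venus acceptor (cpVenus E172, annotated as cp173Venus). In sensors of this design the Rad53 fragment usually serves as a phosphoamino acid-binding domain that engages a phosphorylated kinase substrate peptide and so changes FRET between the two fluorescent proteins, but the record does not itself annotate a substrate sequence. A C-terminal targeting sequence from Kras, listed in the catalogue but not annotated in the feature table, anchors the sensor at the membrane. The construct is used for live-cell imaging of the spatial and temporal pattern of Akt signalling in plasma membrane microdomains.
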