Features (pLannotate 1.2.2; 26 found; start..end, strand, type, name):
    117..496     +  enhancer       CMV enhancer: human cytomegalovirus immediate early enhancer
    497..700     +  promoter       CMV promoter: human cytomegalovirus (CMV) immediate early promoter
    696..729     +  LTR            5' LTR (truncated) (fragment): truncated 5' long terminal repeat (LTR) from HIV-1
    745..763     +  promoter       T7 promoter: promoter for bacteriophage T7 RNA polymerase
    804..824     +  CDS            capTEV™ (fragment): composite tag for in vivo biotinylation, TEV protease cleavage, and 6xHis tagging
    825..857     +  CDS            T7 tag (gene 10 leader): leader peptide from bacteriophage T7 gene 10 promotes efficient translation in E. coli
    861..884     +  CDS            Xpress™ tag: Xpress™ epitope tag, including an enterokinase recognition and cleavage site
    891..1607    +  CDS            Cerulean: Cerulean is a basic (constitutively fluorescent) cyan fluorescent protein published in 2004, derived from Aequorea victoria. It has low acid sensitivity.
   1617..2039    +  CDS            RAD53 (fragment): RAD53_YEAST - Also known as MEC2, SAD1, SPK1. Experimental evidence at protein level: Swiss-Prot protein existence level 1. Controls S-phase checkpoint as well as G1 and G2 DNA damage checkpoints. Phosphorylates proteins on serine, threonine, and tyrosine. Prevents entry into anaphase and mitotic exit after DNA damage via regulation of the Polo kinase CDC5. Seems to be involved in the phosphorylation of RPH1. From Saccharomyces cerevisiae (strain ATCC 204508 / S288c) (Baker's yeast).
   2163..2894    +  CDS            cp173Venus: circularly permuted form of the Venus yellow fluorescent protein (Nagai et al., 2004) efficient FRET acceptor for CFP
   3000..3018    -  promoter       SP6 promoter: promoter for bacteriophage SP6 RNA polymerase
   3044..3268    +  polyA_signal   bGH poly(A) signal: bovine growth hormone polyadenylation signal
   3272..3293    +  promoter       SV40 promoter (fragment): SV40 enhancer and early promoter
   3314..3742    +  rep_origin     f1 ori (sequence partly withheld): f1 bacteriophage origin of replication; arrow indicates direction of (+) strand synthesis
   3756..4085    +  promoter       SV40 promoter: SV40 enhancer and early promoter
   4152..4943    +  CDS            neo: KKA2_KLEPN - Also known as kan, nptII. Experimental evidence at protein level: Swiss-Prot protein existence level 1. Resistance to kanamycin, neomycin, paromomycin, ribostamycin, butirosin and gentamicin B. From Klebsiella pneumoniae.
   4967..5125    +  CDS            ble (fragment): BLE_KLEPN - Experimental evidence at protein level: Swiss-Prot protein existence level 1. Binding protein with a strong affinity to the bleomycin family of antibiotics. Binds to CL990; an antimitotic-antibiotic compound. From Klebsiella pneumoniae.
   5120..5241    +  polyA_signal   SV40 poly(A) signal: SV40 polyadenylation signal
   5314..5330    -  protein_bind   lac operator: The lac repressor binds to the lac operator to inhibit transcription in E. coli. This inhibition can be relieved by adding lactose or isopropyl-β-D-thiogalactopyranoside (IPTG). lac repressor encoded by lacI
   5338..5368    -  promoter       lac promoter: promoter for the E. coli lac operon
   5383..5404    -  protein_bind   CAP binding site: CAP binding activates transcription in the presence of cAMP. E. coli catabolite activator protein
   5417..5509    -  CDS            lacI (fragment): lac repressor; lacI; The lac repressor binds to the lac operator to inhibit transcription in E. coli. This inhibition can be relieved by adding lactose or isopropyl-β-D-thiogalactopyranoside (IPTG).
   5692..6280    -  rep_origin     ori: high-copy-number ColE1/pMB1/pBR322/pUC origin of replication
   6451..7311    -  CDS            AmpR: β-lactamase; bla; confers resistance to ampicillin, carbenicillin, and related antibiotics
   7312..7416    -  promoter       AmpR promoter: bla
   7475..7527    -  misc_feature   bom (fragment): basis of mobility region from pBR322
>Addgene plasmid #123357 | pcDNA3-AktAR-Kras | addgene full sequence | sequence record 307467 | Addgene NGS Result
CGCGAGCAAAATTTAAGCTACAACAAGGCAAGGCTTGACCGACAATTGCATGAAGAATCTGCTTAGGGTT
AGGCGTTTTGCGCTGCTTCGCGATGTACGGGCCAGATATACGCGTTGACATTGATTATTGACTAGTTATT
AATAGTAATCAATTACGGGGTCATTAGTTCATAGCCCATATATGGAGTTCCGCGTTACATAACTTACGGT
AAATGGCCCGCCTGGCTGACCGCCCAACGACCCCCGCCCATTGACGTCAATAATGACGTATGTTCCCATA
GTAACGCCAATAGGGACTTTCCATTGACGTCAATGGGTGGAGTATTTACGGTAAACTGCCCACTTGGCAG
TACATCAAGTGTATCATATGCCAAGTACGCCCCCTATTGACGTCAATGACGGTAAATGGCCCGCCTGGCA
TTATGCCCAGTACATGACCTTATGGGACTTTCCTACTTGGCAGTACATCTACGTATTAGTCATCGCTATT
ACCATGGTGATGCGGTTTTGGCAGTACATCAATGGGCGTGGATAGCGGTTTGACTCACGGGGATTTCCAA
GTCTCCACCCCATTGACGTCAATGGGAGTTTGTTTTGGCACCAAAATCAACGGGACTTTCCAAAATGTCG
TAACAACTCCGCCCCATTGACGCAAATGGGCGGTAGGCGTGTACGGTGGGAGGTCTATATAAGCAGAGCT
CTCTGGCTAACTAGAGAACCCACTGCTTACTGGCTTATCGAAATTAATACGACTCACTATAGGGAGACCC
AAGCTTGCGGCCGCCACCATGGTGCGGGGTTCTCATCATCATCATCATCATGGTATGGCTAGCATGACTG
GTGGACAGCAAATGGGTCGGGATCTGTACGACGATGACGATAAGGATCCCATGGTGAGCAAGGGCGAGGA
GCTGTTCACCGGGGTGGTGCCCATCCTGGTCGAGCTGGACGGCGACGTAAACGGCCACAGGTTCAGCGTG
TCCGGCGAGGGCGAGGGCGATGCCACCTACGGCAAGCTGACCCTGAAGTTCATCTGCACCACCGGCAAGC
TGCCCGTGCCCTGGCCCACCCTCGTGACCACCCTGACCTGGGGCGTGCAGTGCTTCGCCCGCTACCCCGA
CCACATGAAGCAGCACGACTTCTTCAAGTCCGCCATGCCCGAAGGCTACGTCCAGGAGCGTACCATCTTC
TTCAAGGACGACGGCAACTACAAGACCCGCGCCGAGGTGAAGTTCGAGGGCGACACCCTGGTGAACCGCA
TCGAGCTGAAGGGCATCGACTTCAAGGAGGACGGCAACATCCTGGGGCACAAGCTGGAGTACAACGCCAT
CAGTGACAACGTCTATATCACCGCCGACAAGCAGAAGAACGGCATCAAGGCCCACTTCAAGATCCGCCAC
AACATCGAGGACGGCAGCGTGCAGCTCGCCGACCACTACCAGCAGAACACCCCCATCGGCGACGGCCCCG
TGCTGCTGCCCGACAACCACTACCTGAGCACCCAGTCCGCCCTGAGCAAAGACCCCAACGAGAAGCGCGA
TCACATGGTCCTGCTGGAGTTCGTGACCGCCGCCGGGATCACTCTCGGCATGGACGAGCTGTACAAGCGC
ATGCATAAGTTTTCTCAAGAACAGATCGGCGAAAACATTGTGTGCAGGGTCATTTGTACCACGGGTCAAA
TTCCCATCCGAGATTTGTCAGCTGATATTTCACAAGTGCTTAAGGAAAAACGATCCATAAAGAAAGTTTG
GACATTTGGTAGAAACCCAGCCTGTGACTATCATTTAGGAAACATTTCAAGACTGTCAAATAAGCATTTC
CAAATACTACTAGGAGAAGACGGTAACCTTTTATTGAATGACATTTCCACTAATGGGACCTGGTTAAATG
GGCAAAAAGTCGAGAAGAACAGCAATCAGTTACTGTCTCAAGGTGATGAAATAACCGTTGGTGTAGGCGT
GGAATCAGATATTTTATCTCTGGTCATTTTCATAAACGACAAATTTAAGCAGTGCCTCGAGCAGAACAAA
GTTGATCGCTCTGCAGGTAAGCCAGGCAGCGGCGAGGGCAGCACCAAGGGCCTGGTCGACCCTCGTCCGC
GCTCGTGCACCTGGCCGGACCCCAGGCCGGAGTTTGGAGGTACCGGCGGCAGCGAGCTCATGGGCGGCGT
GCAGCTCGCCGACCACTACCAGCAGAACACCCCCATCGGCGACGGCCCCGTGCTGCTGCCCGACAACCAC
TACCTGAGCTACCAGTCCAAGCTGAGCAAAGACCCCAACGAGAAGCGCGATCACATGGTCCTGCTGGAGT
TCGTGACCGCCGCCGGGATCACTCTCGGCATGGACGAGCTGTACAAGGGAGGTACCGGTGGATCTATGGT
GAGCAAGGGCGAGGAGCTGTTCACCGGGGTGGTGCCCATCCTGGTCGAGCTGGACGGCGACGTAAACGGC
CACAAGTTCAGCGTGTCCGGCGAGGGCGAGGGCGATGCCACCTACGGCAAGCTGACCCTGAAGCTGATCT
GCACCACCGGCAAGCTGCCCGTGCCCTGGCCCACCCTCGTGACCACCCTGGGCTACGGCCTTCAGTGCTT
CGCCCGCTACCCCGACCACATGAAGCAGCACGACTTCTTCAAGTCCGCCATGCCCGAAGGCTACGTCCAG
GAGCGCACCATCTTCTTCAAGGACGACGGCAACTACAAGACCCGCGCCGAGGTGAAGTTCGAGGGCGACA
CCCTGGTGAACCGCATCGAGCTGAAGGGCATCGACTTCAAGGAGGACGGCAACATCCTGGGGCACAAGCT
GGAGTACAACTACAACAGCCACAACGTCTATATCACCGCCGACAAGCAGAAGAACGGCATCAAGGCCAAC
TTCAAGATCCGCCACAACATCGAGAAGAAGAAGAAGAAGAAGAGCAAGACCAAGTGCGTGATCATGTAAG
AATTCTGCAGATATCCATCACACTGGCGGCCGCTCGAGCATGCATCTAGAGGGCCCTATTCTATAGTGTC
ACCTAAATGCTAGAGCTCGCTGATCAGCCTCGACTGTGCCTTCTAGTTGCCAGCCATCTGTTGTTTGCCC
CTCCCCCGTGCCTTCCTTGACCCTGGAAGGTGCCACTCCCACTGTCCTTTCCTAATAAAATGAGGAAATT
GCATCGCATTGTCTGAGTAGGTGTCATTCTATTCTGGGGGGTGGGGTGGGGCAGGACAGCAAGGGGGAGG
ATTGGGAAGACAATAGCAGGCATGCTGGGGATGCGGTGGGCTCTATGGCTTCTGAGGCGGAAAGAACCAG
CTGGGGCTCTAGGGGGTATCCCC
[124 nt withheld, positions 3314-3437]
C
[91 nt withheld, positions 3439-3529]
A
[49 nt withheld, positions 3531-3579]
CCTTTGACGTTGGAGTCCACGTTCTTT
[37 nt withheld, positions 3607-3643]
ACCCTATCTCGGTCTATTCTTTTGATTTATAAGGGATTTTGCCGATTTCGGCCTATTGGTTAAAAAATGA
GCTGATTTAACAAAAATTTAACGCGAATTAATTCTGTGGAATGTGTGTCAGTTAGGGTGTGGAAAGTCCC
CAGGCTCCCCAGCAGGCAGAAGTATGCAAAGCATGCATCTCAATTAGTCAGCAACCAGGTGTGGAAAGTC
CCCAGGCTCCCCAGCAGGCAGAAGTATGCAAAGCATGCATCTCAATTAGTCAGCAACCATAGTCCCGCCC
CTAACTCCGCCCATCCCGCCCCTAACTCCGCCCAGTTCCGCCCATTCTCCGCCCCATGGCTGACTAATTT
TTTTTATTTATGCAGAGGCCGAGGCCGCCTCTGCCTCTGAGCTATTCCAGAAGTAGTGAGGAGGCTTTTT
TGGAGGCCTAGGCTTTTGCAAAAAGCTCCCGGGAGCTTGTATATCCATTTTCGGATCTGATCAAGAGACA
GGATGAGGATCGTTTCGCATGATTGAACAAGATGGATTGCACGCAGGTTCTCCGGCCGCTTGGGTGGAGA
GGCTATTCGGCTATGACTGGGCACAACAGACAATCGGCTGCTCTGATGCCGCCGTGTTCCGGCTGTCAGC
GCAGGGGCGCCCGGTTCTTTTTGTCAAGACCGACCTGTCCGGTGCCCTGAATGAACTGCAGGACGAGGCA
GCGCGGCTATCGTGGCTGGCCACGACGGGCGTTCCTTGCGCAGCTGTGCTCGACGTTGTCACTGAAGCGG
GAAGGGACTGGCTGCTATTGGGCGAAGTGCCGGGGCAGGATCTCCTGTCATCTCACCTTGCTCCTGCCGA
GAAAGTATCCATCATGGCTGATGCAATGCGGCGGCTGCATACGCTTGATCCGGCTACCTGCCCATTCGAC
CACCAAGCGAAACATCGCATCGAGCGAGCACGTACTCGGATGGAAGCCGGTCTTGTCGATCAGGATGATC
TGGACGAAGAGCATCAGGGGCTCGCGCCAGCCGAACTGTTCGCCAGGCTCAAGGCGCGCATGCCCGACGG
CGAGGATCTCGTCGTGACCCATGGCGATGCCTGCTTGCCGAATATCATGGTGGAAAATGGCCGCTTTTCT
GGATTCATCGACTGTGGCCGGCTGGGTGTGGCGGACCGCTATCAGGACATAGCGTTGGCTACCCGTGATA
TTGCTGAAGAGCTTGGCGGCGAATGGGCTGACCGCTTCCTCGTGCTTTACGGTATCGCCGCTCCCGATTC
GCAGCGCATCGCCTTCTATCGCCTTCTTGACGAGTTCTTCTGAGCGGGACTCTGGGGTTCGAAATGACCG
ACCAAGCGACGCCCAACCTGCCATCACGAGATTTCGATTCCACCGCCGCCTTCTATGAAAGGTTGGGCTT
CGGAATCGTTTTCCGGGACGCCGGCTGGATGATCCTCCAGCGCGGGGATCTCATGCTGGAGTTCTTCGCC
CACCCCAACTTGTTTATTGCAGCTTATAATGGTTACAAATAAAGCAATAGCATCACAAATTTCACAAATA
AAGCATTTTTTTCACTGCATTCTAGTTGTGGTTTGTCCAAACTCATCAATGTATCTTATCATGTCTGTAT
ACCGTCGACCTCTAGCTAGAGCTTGGCGTAATCATGGTCATAGCTGTTTCCTGTGTGAAATTGTTATCCG
CTCACAATTCCACACAACATACGAGCCGGAAGCATAAAGTGTAAAGCCTGGGGTGCCTAATGAGTGAGCT
AACTCACATTAATTGCGTTGCGCTCACTGCCCGCTTTCCAGTCGGGAAACCTGTCGTGCCAGCTGCATTA
ATGAATCGGCCAACGCGCGGGGAGAGGCGGTTTGCGTATTGGGCGCTCTTCCGCTTCCTCGCTCACTGAC
TCGCTGCGCTCGGTCGTTCGGCTGCGGCGAGCGGTATCAGCTCACTCAAAGGCGGTAATACGGTTATCCA
CAGAATCAGGGGATAACGCAGGAAAGAACATGTGAGCAAAAGGCCAGCAAAAGGCCAGGAACCGTAAAAA
GGCCGCGTTGCTGGCGTTTTTCCATAGGCTCCGCCCCCCTGACGAGCATCACAAAAATCGACGCTCAAGT
CAGAGGTGGCGAAACCCGACAGGACTATAAAGATACCAGGCGTTTCCCCCTGGAAGCTCCCTCGTGCGCT
CTCCTGTTCCGACCCTGCCGCTTACCGGATACCTGTCCGCCTTTCTCCCTTCGGGAAGCGTGGCGCTTTC
TCATAGCTCACGCTGTAGGTATCTCAGTTCGGTGTAGGTCGTTCGCTCCAAGCTGGGCTGTGTGCACGAA
CCCCCCGTTCAGCCCGACCGCTGCGCCTTATCCGGTAACTATCGTCTTGAGTCCAACCCGGTAAGACACG
ACTTATCGCCACTGGCAGCAGCCACTGGTAACAGGATTAGCAGAGCGAGGTATGTAGGCGGTGCTACAGA
GTTCTTGAAGTGGTGGCCTAACTACGGCTACACTAGAAGAACAGTATTTGGTATCTGCGCTCTGCTGAAG
CCAGTTACCTTCGGAAAAAGAGTTGGTAGCTCTTGATCCGGCAAACAAACCACCGCTGGTAGCGGTGGTT
TTTTTGTTTGCAAGCAGCAGATTACGCGCAGAAAAAAAGGATCTCAAGAAGATCCTTTGATCTTTTCTAC
GGGGTCTGACGCTCAGTGGAACGAAAACTCACGTTAAGGGATTTTGGTCATGAGATTATCAAAAAGGATC
TTCACCTAGATCCTTTTAAATTAAAAATGAAGTTTTAAATCAATCTAAAGTATATATGAGTAAACTTGGT
CTGACAGTTACCAATGCTTAATCAGTGAGGCACCTATCTCAGCGATCTGTCTATTTCGTTCATCCATAGT
TGCCTGACTCCCCGTCGTGTAGATAACTACGATACGGGAGGGCTTACCATCTGGCCCCAGTGCTGCAATG
ATACCGCGAGACCCACGCTCACCGGCTCCAGATTTATCAGCAATAAACCAGCCAGCCGGAAGGGCCGAGC
GCAGAAGTGGTCCTGCAACTTTATCCGCCTCCATCCAGTCTATTAATTGTTGCCGGGAAGCTAGAGTAAG
TAGTTCGCCAGTTAATAGTTTGCGCAACGTTGTTGCCATTGCTACAGGCATCGTGGTGTCACGCTCGTCG
TTTGGTATGGCTTCATTCAGCTCCGGTTCCCAACGATCAAGGCGAGTTACATGATCCCCCATGTTGTGCA
AAAAAGCGGTTAGCTCCTTCGGTCCTCCGATCGTTGTCAGAAGTAAGTTGGCCGCAGTGTTATCACTCAT
GGTTATGGCAGCACTGCATAATTCTCTTACTGTCATGCCATCCGTAAGATGCTTTTCTGTGACTGGTGAG
TACTCAACCAAGTCATTCTGAGAATAGTGTATGCGGCGACCGAGTTGCTCTTGCCCGGCGTCAATACGGG
ATAATACCGCGCCACATAGCAGAACTTTAAAAGTGCTCATCATTGGAAAACGTTCTTCGGGGCGAAAACT
CTCAAGGATCTTACCGCTGTTGAGATCCAGTTCGATGTAACCCACTCGTGCACCCAACTGATCTTCAGCA
TCTTTTACTTTCACCAGCGTTTCTGGGTGAGCAAAAACAGGAAGGCAAAATGCCGCAAAAAAGGGAATAA
GGGCGACACGGAAATGTTGAATACTCATACTCTTCCTTTTTCAATATTATTGAAGCATTTATCAGGGTTA
TTGTCTCATGAGCGGATACATATTTGAATGTATTTAGAAAAATAAACAAATAGGGGTTCCGCGCACATTT
CCCCGAAAAGTGCCACCTGACGTCGACGGATCGGGAGATCTCCCGATCCCCTATGGTGCACTCTCAGTAC
AATCTGCTCTGATGCCGCATAGTTAAGCCAGTATCTGCTCCCTGCTTGTGTGTTGGAGGTCGCTGAGTAG
TG
